>Addgene plasmid #154526 | pEPYC0CM0365 | depositor full sequence | sequence record 299397 | pEPYC0CM0365 sequence 2205 bps
TAAAAATAGGCGTATCACGAGGCAGAATTTCAGATAAAAAAAATCCTTAGCTTTCGCTAAGGATGATTTC
TGGAATTCGGTCTCAGGAGGGAGGCGTGTCGTTTTAGTGAGGCTGACGTAAGGGATGACGCACACTGACG
TAAGGGATGACGCACACTGACGTAAGGGATGACGCACACTATATAAGGTTTTGCTATTCATTGAAAGCAG
TAGTGACTGATTTGTATATAATGTACTCGAGACCCTGCAGTCCGGCAAAAAAGGGCAAGGTGTCACCACC
CTGCCCTTTTTCTTTAAAACCGAAAAGATTACTTCGCGTTATGCAGGCTTCCTCGCTCACTGACTCGCTG
CGCTCGGTCGTTCGGCTGCGGCGAGCGGTATCAGCTCACTCAAAGGCGGTAATACGGTTATCCACAGAAT
CAGGGGATAACGCAGGAAAGAACATGTGAGCAAAAGGCCAGCAAAAGGCCAGGAACCGTAAAAAGGCCGC
GTTGCTGGCGTTTTTCCACAGGCTCCGCCCCCCTGACGAGCATCACAAAAATCGACGCTCAAGTCAGAGG
TGGCGAAACCCGACAGGACTATAAAGATACCAGGCGTTTCCCCCTGGAAGCTCCCTCGTGCGCTCTCCTG
TTCCGACCCTGCCGCTTACCGGATACCTGTCCGCCTTTCTCCCTTCGGGAAGCGTGGCGCTTTCTCATAG
CTCACGCTGTAGGTATCTCAGTTCGGTGTAGGTCGTTCGCTCCAAGCTGGGCTGTGTGCACGAACCCCCC
GTTCAGCCCGACCGCTGCGCCTTATCCGGTAACTATCGTCTTGAGTCCAACCCGGTAAGACACGACTTAT
CGCCACTGGCAGCAGCCACTGGTAACAGGATTAGCAGAGCGAGGTATGTAGGCGGTGCTACAGAGTTCTT
GAAGTGGTGGCCTAACTACGGCTACACTAGAAGAACAGTATTTGGTATCTGCGCTCTGCTGAAGCCAGTT
ACCTTCGGAAAAAGAGTTGGTAGCTCTTGATCCGGCAAACAAACCACCGCTGGTAGCGGTGGTTTTTTTG
TTTGCAAGCAGCAGATTACGCGCAGAAAAAAAGGATCTCAAGAAGATCCTTTGATCTTTTCTACGGGGTC
TGACGCTCAGTGGAACGAAAACTCACGTTAAGGGATTTTGGTCATGAGATTATCAAAAAGGATCTTCACC
TAGATCCTTTTAAATTAAAAATGAAGTTTTAAATCAATCTAAAGTATATATGAGTAAACTTGGTCTGACA
GCTCGAGGCTTGGATTCTCACCAATAAAAAACGCCCGGCGGCAACCGAGCGTTCTGAACAAATCCAGATG
GAGTTCTGAGGTCATTACTGGATCTATCAACAGGAGTCCAAGCGAGCTCGATATCAAATTACGCCCCGCC
CTGCCACTCATCGCAGTACTGTTGTAATTCATTAAGCATTCTGCCGACATGGAAGCCATCACAAACGGCA
TGATGAACCTGAATCGCCAGCGGCATCAGCACCTTGTCGCCTTGCGTATAATATTTGCCCATGGTGAAAA
CGGGGGCGAAGAAGTTGTCCATATTGGCCACGTTTAAATCAAAACTGGTGAAACTCACCCAGGGATTGGC
TGAGACGAAAAACATATTCTCAATAAACCCTTTAGGGAAATAGGCCAGGTTTTCACCGTAACACGCCACA
TCTTGCGAATATATGTGTAGAAACTGCCGGAAATCGTCGTGGTATTCACTCCAGAGCGATGAAAACGTTT
CAGTTTGCTCATGGAAAACGGTGTAACAAGGGTGAACACTATCCCATATCACCAGCTCACCGTCTTTCAT
TGCCATACGAAATTCCGGATGAGCATTCATCAGGCGGGCAAGAATGTGAATAAAGGCCGGATAAAACTTG
TGCTTATTTTTCTTTACGGTCTTTAAAAAGGCCGTAATATCCAGCTGAACGGTCTGGTTATAGGTACATT
GAGCAACTGACTGAAATGCCTCAAAATGTTCTTTACGATGCCATTGGGATATATCAACGGTGGTATATCC
AGTGATTTTTTTCTCCATTTTAGCTTCCTTAGCTCCTGAAAATCTCGATAACTCAAAAAATACGCCCGGT
AGTGATCTTATTTCATTATGGTGAAAGTTGGAACCTCTTACGTGCCCGATCAACTCGAGTGCCACCTGAC
GTCTAAGAAACCATTATTATCATGACATTAACCTA
Features (pLannotate 1.2.2; 9 found; start..end, strand, type, name):
     27..70      -  terminator     bacterial terminator: putative bacterial transcription terminator
    113..134     +  promoter       CaMV 35S promoter (fragment): strong constitutive promoter from cauliflower mosaic virus
    133..156     +  promoter       CaMV 35S promoter (fragment): strong constitutive promoter from cauliflower mosaic virus
    155..178     +  promoter       CaMV 35S promoter (fragment): strong constitutive promoter from cauliflower mosaic virus
    251..308     +  terminator     his operon terminator: This putative transcriptin terminator from the E. coli his operon has a 2-bp deletion introduced during synthesis. Its efficiency has not been determined.
    503..1091    -  rep_origin     ori: high-copy-number ColE1/pMB1/pBR322/pUC origin of replication
   1274..1368    -  terminator     lambda t0 terminator: transcription terminator from phage lambda
   1392..2048    -  CDS            cat: CAT_ECOLX - Experimental evidence at protein level: Swiss-Prot protein existence level 1. This enzyme is an effector of chloramphenicol resistance in bacteria. From Escherichia coli. This protein is used as a marker in many commonly used cloning vectors, such as pACYC184.
   2049..2146    -  promoter       cat promoter: promoter of the E. coli cat gene encoding chloramphenicol acetyltransferase
