[The description below was written by a language model from this plasmid's Addgene catalogue record and pLannotate feature annotations shown in this document.]
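Description:
pEPYC0CM0365 is a small (about 2.2 kb) Phytobricks Level 0 part plasmid built in the pUAP1 universal acceptor backbone, intended as a storage and donor vector for modular Type IIS (Golden Gate-style) assembly of plant expression constructs. It is propagated in E. coli from a high-copy ColE1/pUC-type origin and selected with chloramphenicol through a cat gene driven by its native cat promoter and followed by the lambda t0 terminator. The cloning region is flanked by a putative bacterial terminator on one side and the his operon terminator on the other. These presumably insulate the stored part from read-through transcription in the bacterial host.

The insert is MinSyn_023, a fully synthetic sequence from a series of rationally designed minimal synthetic promoters for plants. It was introduced using BpiI sites that were destroyed during cloning, as is usual when a part is domesticated into a Level 0 acceptor. The automated annotation detects only three short, adjacent or slightly overlapping matches of roughly 20 to 25 bp to the CaMV 35S promoter within the insert region. This suggests that the synthetic design reuses or repeats small 35S-derived motifs rather than carrying the full viral promoter. The record does not otherwise describe the composition of the part, such as its core promoter or the specific cis-regulatory elements it contains. It also does not describe the fusion overhangs that define its position in the Phytobrick syntax.

There is no coding sequence, reporter or plant selection marker, so the plasmid is not an expression vector in itself. Its use is as a standardised promoter part to be combined with other Level 0 parts into transcriptional units for plant synthetic biology.
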