Addgene plasmid #154526: pEPYC0CM0365
Purpose: Phytobricks Level 0 part
Depositing lab: Nicola Patron. Depositing organization: Earlham Institute. Publication: Rational design of minimal synthetic promoters for plants. Cai YM, Kallam K, Tidd H, Gendarini G, Salzman A, Patron NJ. Nucleic Acids Res. 2020 Aug 28. pii: 5897334. doi: 10.1093/nar/gkaa682. PubMed 32856047.
Backbone
  Vector backbone: pUAP1
  Vector type: Synthetic Biology
Growth in bacteria
  Bacterial resistance: Chloramphenicol, 25 μg/mL
  Growth temperature: 37°C
  Growth strain: NEB Stable
  Copy number: High Copy
Gene/Insert
  Gene/Insert name: MinSyn_023
  Species: Synthetic
  Cloning method: Restriction Enzyme; 5′ cloning site BpiI (destroyed during cloning); 3′ cloning site BpiI (destroyed during cloning)
Terms and licenses: Academic/Nonprofit Terms; Industry Terms: Not Available to Industry
Depositor comments: Please visit https://www.biorxiv.org/content/10.1101/2020.05.14.095406v1 for bioRxiv preprint.
How to cite: pEPYC0CM0365 was a gift from Nicola Patron (Addgene plasmid # 154526 ; http://n2t.net/addgene:154526 ; RRID:Addgene_154526)
